Addgene plasmid #237804: pHAGE Flag HA MPG
Purpose: Lentiviral vector expressing WT MPG
Depositing lab: David Pellman. Depositing organization: Dana-Farber Cancer Institute. Publication: Breakage of cytoplasmic chromosomes by pathological DNA base excision repair. Tang S, Stokasimov E, Cui Y, Pellman D. Nature. 2022 Jun;606(7916):930-936. doi: 10.1038/s41586-022-04767-1. Epub 2022 Apr 27. PubMed 35477155.
Backbone
  Vector backbone: pHAGE-N-FLAG-HA-IRES-PURO
  Backbone manufacturer: Gateway, backbone originally from J.Wade Harper lab
  Total vector size (bp): 8670
  Vector type: Mammalian Expression
  Selectable markers: Puromycin
Growth in bacteria
  Bacterial resistance: Ampicillin, 100 μg/mL
  Growth temperature: 37°C
  Growth strain: NEB Stable
  Copy number: Unknown
Gene/Insert
  Gene/Insert name: MPG
  Species: H. sapiens (human)
  Entrez Gene: MPG (a.k.a. AAG, ADPG, APNG, CRA36.1, MDG, Mid1, PIG11, PIG16, anpg)
  Tag / fusion protein: Flag 3HA (N terminal on insert)
Terms and licenses: Academic/Nonprofit Terms; Industry Terms: Not Available to Industry
How to cite: pHAGE Flag HA MPG was a gift from David Pellman (Addgene plasmid # 237804 ; http://n2t.net/addgene:237804 ; RRID:Addgene_237804)
