[The description below was written by a language model from this plasmid's Addgene catalogue record and pLannotate feature annotations shown in this document.]
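Description:
pHAGE Flag HA MPG is an 8,670 bp HIV-1-derived lentiviral expression vector built on the Gateway-compatible pHAGE-N-FLAG-HA-IRES-PURO backbone and designed to express wild-type human MPG in mammalian cells. MPG, also known as AAG or ANPG, is the DNA glycosylase that initiates base excision repair by removing alkylated bases such as 3-methyladenine and 7-methylguanine. In E. coli the plasmid is maintained through a high-copy ColE1/pUC-type origin and selected with ampicillin via the bla gene. Small fragments of lacI, the lac promoter/operator, the SV40 origin and an SV40 poly(A) signal are also annotated and appear to be backbone remnants.

The viral portion runs from a truncated 5' LTR through the Ψ packaging signal (extending into a gag fragment), the Rev response element and the cPPT/CTS, to a ΔU3 self-inactivating 3' LTR. These elements allow the transcript to be packaged, exported and integrated while the LTR promoter is disabled after integration. Packaging functions are not encoded on the plasmid and must be supplied in trans.

Between the LTRs, the CMV enhancer/promoter drives an N-terminal FLAG and HA tag followed by the MPG coding sequence, which is flanked by attB1 and attB2 sites left by Gateway recombination. The catalogue lists the tag as Flag 3HA, but the annotation detects only a short fragment of the 3xHA feature, so the number of HA repeats is uncertain. An EMCV IRES downstream links the puromycin N-acetyltransferase gene to the same transcript, so puromycin selection enriches for cells expressing tagged MPG, and a WPRE enhances transcript expression. The construct suits stable expression of epitope-tagged MPG for detection or pull-down. The associated publication concerns chromosome breakage caused by pathological base excision repair.
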