Features (pLannotate 1.2.2; 29 found; start..end, strand, type, name):
      1..589     +  rep_origin     ori: high-copy-number ColE1/pMB1/pBR322/pUC origin of replication
    772..826     +  CDS            lacI (fragment): lac repressor; lacI; The lac repressor binds to the lac operator to inhibit transcription in E. coli. This inhibition can be relieved by adding lactose or isopropyl-β-D-thiogalactopyranoside (IPTG).
    832..925     +  rep_origin     SV40 ori (fragment): SV40 origin of replication
    950..987     +  CDS            lacI (fragment): lac repressor; lacI; The lac repressor binds to the lac operator to inhibit transcription in E. coli. This inhibition can be relieved by adding lactose or isopropyl-β-D-thiogalactopyranoside (IPTG).
   1000..1021    +  protein_bind   CAP binding site: CAP binding activates transcription in the presence of cAMP. E. coli catabolite activator protein
   1036..1066    +  promoter       lac promoter: promoter for the E. coli lac operon
   1074..1090    +  protein_bind   lac operator: The lac repressor binds to the lac operator to inhibit transcription in E. coli. This inhibition can be relieved by adding lactose or isopropyl-β-D-thiogalactopyranoside (IPTG). lac repressor encoded by lacI
   1124..1207    +  polyA_signal   SV40 poly(A) signal (fragment): SV40 polyadenylation signal
   1374..1703    +  CDS            nef (fragment): NEF_HV1BR - Experimental evidence at protein level: Swiss-Prot protein existence level 1. Extracellular Nef protein targets CD4(+) T-lymphocytes for apoptosis by interacting with CXCR4 surface receptors (PubMed:14990729). From Human immunodeficiency virus type 1 group M subtype B (isolate BRU/LAI) (HIV-1).
   1751..2008    +  LTR            5' LTR (truncated): truncated 5' long terminal repeat (LTR) from HIV-1
   2055..2180    +  misc_feature   HIV-1 Ψ: packaging signal of human immunodeficiency virus type 1
   2164..2502    +  CDS            HIV-1 gag (fragment): gag protein from human immunodeficiency virus 1; gag
   2677..2910    +  misc_feature   RRE: The Rev response element (RRE) of HIV-1 allows for Rev-dependent mRNA export from the nucleus to the cytoplasm.
   3287..3387    +  CDS            Rev (fragment): human immunodeficiency virus 1 (HIV-1) Rev protein; rev; enhances nuclear export of unspliced and incompletely spliced viral mRNAs
   3436..3553    +  misc_feature   cPPT/CTS: central polypurine tract and central termination sequence of HIV-1
   3605..3908    +  enhancer       CMV enhancer: human cytomegalovirus immediate early enhancer
   3909..4112    +  promoter       CMV promoter: human cytomegalovirus (CMV) immediate early promoter
   4221..4241    +  CDS            FLAG (fragment): FLAG® epitope tag, followed by an enterokinase cleavage site
   4254..4280    +  CDS            3xHA (fragment): three tandem HA epitope tags
   4297..4314    +  protein_bind   attB1 (fragment): mutant version of attB; core recombination site for the Gateway® BP reaction BP Clonase™
   4341..5198    +  CDS            MPG: 3MG_HUMAN - Also known as AAG, ANPG, MID1. Experimental evidence at protein level: Swiss-Prot protein existence level 1. Hydrolysis of the deoxyribose N-glycosidic bond to excise 3- methyladenine, and 7-methylguanine from the damaged DNA polymer formed by alkylation lesions. From Homo sapiens (Human).
   5201..5224    -  protein_bind   attB2: mutant version of attB; recombination site for the Gateway® BP reaction BP Clonase™
   5342..5804    +  misc_feature   IRES: internal ribosome entry site (IRES) of the encephalomyocarditis virus (EMCV)
   5818..6417    +  CDS            PuroR: puromycin N-acetyltransferase; pac from Streptomyces alboniger; confers resistance to puromycin
   6434..7022    +  misc_feature   WPRE: woodchuck hepatitis virus posttranscriptional regulatory element
   7030..7095    +  CDS            nef (fragment): NEF_HV1Z2 - Experimental evidence at protein level: Swiss-Prot protein existence level 1. Extracellular Nef protein targets CD4(+) T-lymphocytes for apoptosis by interacting with CXCR4 surface receptors. From Human immunodeficiency virus type 1 group M subtype D (isolate Z2/CDC-Z34) (HIV-1).
   7097..7330    +  LTR            3' LTR (ΔU3): self-inactivating 3' long terminal repeat (LTR) from HIV-1
   7535..7639    +  promoter       AmpR promoter: bla
   7640..8500    +  CDS            AmpR: β-lactamase; bla; confers resistance to ampicillin, carbenicillin, and related antibiotics
>Addgene plasmid #237804 | pHAGE Flag HA MPG | addgene full sequence | sequence record 469964 | Addgene NGS Result
TTGAGATCCTTTTTTTCTGCGCGTAATCTGCTGCTTGCAAACAAAAAAACCACCGCTACCAGCGGTGGTT
TGTTTGCCGGATCAAGAGCTACCAACTCTTTTTCCGAAGGTAACTGGCTTCAGCAGAGCGCAGATACCAA
ATACTGTTCTTCTAGTGTAGCCGTAGTTAGGCCACCACTTCAAGAACTCTGTAGCACCGCCTACATACCT
CGCTCTGCTAATCCTGTTACCAGTGGCTGCTGCCAGTGGCGATAAGTCGTGTCTTACCGGGTTGGACTCA
AGACGATAGTTACCGGATAAGGCGCAGCGGTCGGGCTGAACGGGGGGTTCGTGCACACAGCCCAGCTTGG
AGCGAACGACCTACACCGAACTGAGATACCTACAGCGTGAGCTATGAGAAAGCGCCACGCTTCCCGAAGG
GAGAAAGGCGGACAGGTATCCGGTAAGCGGCAGGGTCGGAACAGGAGAGCGCACGAGGGAGCTTCCAGGG
GGAAACGCCTGGTATCTTTATAGTCCTGTCGGGTTTCGCCACCTCTGACTTGAGCGTCGATTTTTGTGAT
GCTCGTCAGGGGGGCGGAGCCTATGGAAAAACGCCAGCAACGCGGCCTTTTTACGGTTCCTGGCCTTTTG
CTGGCCTTTTGCTCACATGTTCTTTCCTGCGTTATCCCCTGATTCTGTGGATAACCGTATTACCGCCTTT
GAGTGAGCTGATACCGCTCGCCGCAGCCGAACGACCGAGCGCAGCGAGTCAGTGAGCGAGGAAGCGGAAG
AGCGCCCAATACGCAAACCGCCTCTCCCCGCGCGTTGGCCGATTCATTAATGCAGCAAGCTCATGGCTGA
CTAATTTTTTTTATTTATGCAGAGGCCGAGGCCGCCTCGGCCTCTGAGCTATTCCAGAAGTAGTGAGGAG
GCTTTTTTGGAGGCCTAGGCTTTTGCAAAAAGCTCCCCGTGGCACGACAGGTTTCCCGACTGGAAAGCGG
GCAGTGAGCGCAACGCAATTAATGTGAGTTAGCTCACTCATTAGGCACCCCAGGCTTTACACTTTATGCT
TCCGGCTCGTATGTTGTGTGGAATTGTGAGCGGATAACAATTTCACACAGGAAACAGCTATGACATGATT
ACGAATTTCACAAATAAAGCATTTTTTTCACTGCATTCTAGTTGTGGTTTGTCCAAACTCATCAATGTAT
CTTATCATGTCTGGATCAACTGGATAACTCAAGCTAACCAAAATCATCCCAAACTTCCCACCCCATACCC
TATTACCACTGCCAATTACCTGTGGTTTCATTTACTCTAAACCTGTGATTCCTCTGAATTATTTTCATTT
TAAAGAAATTGTATTTGTTAAATATGTACTACAAACTTAGTAGTTGGAAGGGCTAATTCACTCCCAAAGA
AGACAAGATATCCTTGATCTGTGGATCTACCACACACAAGGCTACTTCCCTGATTAGCAGAACTACACAC
CAGGGCCAGGGGTCAGATATCCACTGACCTTTGGATGGTGCTACAAGCTAGTACCAGTTGAGCCAGATAA
GGTAGAAGAGGCCAATAAAGGAGAGAACACCAGCTTGTTACACCCTGTGAGCCTGCATGGGATGGATGAC
CCGGAGAGAGAAGTGTTAGAGTGGAGGTTTGACAGCCGCCTAGCATTTCATCACGTGGCCCGAGAGCTGC
ATCCGGAGTACTTCAAGAACTGCTGATATCGAGCTTGCTACAAGGGACTTTCCGCTGGGGACTTTCCAGG
GAGGCGTGGCCTGGGCGGGACTGGGGAGTGGCGAGCCCTCAGATCCTGCATATAAGCAGCTGCTTTTTGC
CTGTACTGGGTCTCTCTGGTTAGACCAGATCTGAGCCTGGGAGCTCTCTGGCTAACTAGGGAACCCACTG
CTTAAGCCTCAATAAAGCTTGCCTTGAGTGCTTCAAGTAGTGTGTGCCCGTCTGTTGTGTGACTCTGGTA
ACTAGAGATCCCTCAGACCCTTTTAGTCAGTGTGGAAAATCTCTAGCAGTGGCGCCCGAACAGGGACTTG
AAAGCGAAAGGGAAACCAGAGGAGCTCTCTCGACGCAGGACTCGGCTTGCTGAAGCGCGCACGGCAAGAG
GCGAGGGGCGGCGACTGGTGAGTACGCCAAAAATTTTGACTAGCGGAGGCTAGAAGGAGAGAGATGGGTG
CGAGAGCGTCAGTATTAAGCGGGGGAGAATTAGATCGCGATGGGAAAAAATTCGGTTAAGGCCAGGGGGA
AAGAAAAAATATAAATTAAAACATATAGTATGGGCAAGCAGGGAGCTAGAACGATTCGCAGTTAATCCTG
GCCTGTTAGAAACATCAGAAGGCTGTAGACAAATACTGGGACAGCTACAACCATCCCTTCAGACAGGATC
AGAAGAACTTAGATCATTATATAATACAGTAGCAACCCTCTATTGTGTGCATCAAAGGATAGAGATAAAA
GACACCAAGGAAGCTTTAGACAAGATAGAGGAAGAGCAAAACAAAAGTAAGACCACCGCACAGCAAGCGG
CCGGCCGCTGATCTTCAGACCTGGAGGAGGAGATATGAGGGACAATTGGAGAAGTGAATTATATAAATAT
AAAGTAGTAAAAATTGAACCATTAGGAGTAGCACCCACCAAGGCAAAGAGAAGAGTGGTGCAGAGAGAAA
AAAGAGCAGTGGGAATAGGAGCTTTGTTCCTTGGGTTCTTGGGAGCAGCAGGAAGCACTATGGGCGCAGC
GTCAATGACGCTGACGGTACAGGCCAGACAATTATTGTCTGGTATAGTGCAGCAGCAGAACAATTTGCTG
AGGGCTATTGAGGCGCAACAGCATCTGTTGCAACTCACAGTCTGGGGCATCAAGCAGCTCCAGGCAAGAA
TCCTGGCTGTGGAAAGATACCTAAAGGATCAACAGCTCCTGGGGATTTGGGGTTGCTCTGGAAAACTCAT
TTGCACCACTGCTGTGCCTTGGAATGCTAGTTGGAGTAATAAATCTCTGGAACAGATTTGGAATCACACG
ACCTGGATGGAGTGGGACAGAGAAATTAACAATTACACAAGCTTAATACACTCCTTAATTGAAGAATCGC
AAAACCAGCAAGAAAAGAATGAACAAGAATTATTGGAATTAGATAAATGGGCAAGTTTGTGGAATTGGTT
TAACATAACAAATTGGCTGTGGTATATAAAATTATTCATAATGATAGTAGGAGGCTTGGTAGGTTTAAGA
ATAGTTTTTGCTGTACTTTCTATAGTGAATAGAGTTAGGCAGGGATATTCACCATTATCGTTTCAGACCC
ACCTCCCAACCCCGAGGGGACCCGACAGGCCCGAAGGAATAGAAGAAGAAGGTGGAGAGAGAGACAGAGA
CAGATCCATTCGATTAGTGAACGGATCTCGACGGTATCGCCGAATTAATTCACAAATGGCAGTATTCATC
CACAATTTTAAAAGAAAAGGGGGGATTGGGGGGTACAGTGCAGGGGAAAGAATAGTAGACATAATAGCAA
CAGACATACAAACTAAAGAATTACAAAAACAAATTACAAAAATTCAAAATTTTCGGGTTTATTACAGGGA
CAGCAGAGATCCAGTTTGGACTAGTGGAGTTCCGCGTTACATAACTTACGGTAAATGGCCCGCCTGGCTG
ACCGCCCAACGACCCCCGCCCATTGACGTCAATAATGACGTATGTTCCCATAGTAACGCCAATAGGGACT
TTCCATTGACGTCAATGGGTGGAGTATTTACGGTAAACTGCCCACTTGGCAGTACATCAAGTGTATCATA
TGCCAAGTACGCCCCCTATTGACGTCAATGACGGTAAATGGCCCGCCTGGCATTATGCCCAGTACATGAC
CTTATGGGACTTTCCTACTTGGCAGTACATCTACGTATTAGTCATCGCTATTACCATGGTGATGCGGTTT
TGGCAGTACATCAATGGGCGTGGATAGCGGTTTGACTCACGGGGATTTCCAAGTCTCCACCCCATTGACG
TCAATGGGAGTTTGTTTTGGCACCAAAATCAACGGGACTTTCCAAAATGTCGTAACAACTCCGCCCCATT
GACGCAAATGGGCGGTAGGCGTGTACGGTGGGAGGTCTATATAAGCAGAGCTCGTTTAGTGAACCGTCAG
ATCGCCTGGAGACGCCATCCACGCTGTTTTGACCTCCATAGAAGACACCGGCGGCCGCAGATCTCTCGAG
GTTGATCTGCCACCATGGACTACAAGGATGACGATGACAAGCTCGATGGAGGATACCCATACGATGTTCC
AGATTACGCTGCTCGAGGTTATCAAACAAGTTTGTACAAAAAAGTTGGCATGCCCGCGCGCAGCGGGGCC
CAGTTTTGCCGACGGATGGGGCAAAAGAAGCAGCGACCAGCTAGAGCAGGGCAGCCACACAGCTCGTCCG
ACGCAGCCCAGGCACCTGCAGAGCAGCCACACAGCTCGTCCGATGCAGCCCAGGCACCTTGCCCCAGGGA
GCGCTGCTTGGGACCGCCCACCACTCCGGGCCCATACCGCAGCATCTATTTCTCAAGCCCAAAGGGCCAC
CTTACCCGACTGGGGTTGGAGTTCTTCGACCAGCCGGCAGTCCCCCTGGCCCGGGCATTTCTGGGACAGG
TCCTAGTCCGGCGACTTCCTAATGGCACAGAACTCCGAGGCCGCATCGTGGAGACCGAGGCATACCTGGG
GCCAGAGGATGAAGCCGCCCACTCAAGGGGTGGCCGGCAGACCCCCCGCAACCGAGGCATGTTCATGAAG
CCGGGGACCCTGTACGTGTACATCATTTACGGCATGTACTTCTGCATGAACATCTCCAGCCAGGGGGACG
GGGCTTGCGTCTTGCTGCGAGCACTGGAGCCCCTGGAAGGTCTGGAGACCATGCGTCAGCTTCGCAGCAC
CCTCCGGAAAGGCACCGCCAGCCGTGTCCTCAAGGACCGCGAGCTCTGCAGTGGCCCCTCCAAGCTGTGC
CAGGCCCTGGCCATCAACAAGAGCTTTGACCAGAGGGACCTGGCACAGGATGAAGCTGTATGGCTGGAGC
GTGGTCCCCTGGAGCCCAGTGAGCCGGCTGTAGTGGCAGCAGCCCGGGTGGGCGTCGGCCATGCAGGGGA
GTGGGCCCGGAAACCCCTCCGCTTCTATGTCCGGGGCAGCCCCTGGGTCAGTGTGGTCGACAGAGTGGCT
GAGCAGGACACACAGGCCTGCCCAACTTTCTTGTACAAAGTGGTTCGATAACGAATTCCGCCCCCCCCCC
CTAACGTTACTGGCCGAAGCCGCTTGGAATAAGGCCGGTGTGCGTTTGTCTATATGTTATTTTCCACCAT
ATTGCCGTCTTTTGGCAATGTGAGGGCCCGGAAACCTGGCCCTGTCTTCTTGACGAGCATTCCTAGGGGT
CTTTCCCCTCTCGCCAAAGGAATGCAAGGTCTGTTGAATGTCGTGAAGGAAGCAGTTCCTCTGGAAGCTT
CTTGAAGACAAACAACGTCTGTAGCGACCCTTTGCAGGCAGCGGAACCCCCCACCTGGCGACAGGTGCCT
CTGCGGCCAAAAGCCACGTGTATAAGATACACCTGCAAAGGCGGCACAACCCCAGTGCCACGTTGTGAGT
TGGATAGTTGTGGAAAGAGTCAAATGGCTCTCCTCAAGCGTATTCAACAAGGGGCTGAAGGATGCCCAGA
AGGTACCCCATTGTATGGGATCTGATCTGGGGCCTCGGTGCACATGCTTTACATGTGTTTAGTCGAGGTT
AAAAAAACGTCTAGGCCCCCCGAACCACGGGGACGTGGTTTTCCTTTGAAAAACACGATGATAATATGGC
CACAACCATGACCGAGTACAAGCCCACGGTGCGCCTCGCCACCCGCGACGACGTCCCCAGGGCCGTACGC
ACCCTCGCCGCCGCGTTCGCCGACTACCCCGCCACGCGCCACACCGTCGATCCGGACCGCCACATCGAGC
GGGTCACCGAGCTGCAAGAACTCTTCCTCACGCGCGTCGGGCTCGACATCGGCAAGGTGTGGGTCGCGGA
CGACGGCGCCGCGGTGGCGGTCTGGACCACGCCGGAGAGCGTCGAAGCGGGGGCGGTGTTCGCCGAGATC
GGCCCGCGCATGGCCGAGTTGAGCGGTTCCCGGCTGGCCGCGCAGCAACAGATGGAAGGCCTCCTGGCGC
CGCACCGGCCCAAGGAGCCCGCGTGGTTCCTGGCCACCGTCGGCGTCTCGCCCGACCACCAGGGCAAGGG
TCTGGGCAGCGCCGTCGTGCTCCCCGGAGTGGAGGCGGCCGAGCGCGCCGGGGTGCCCGCCTTCCTGGAG
ACCTCCGCGCCCCGCAACCTCCCCTTCTACGAGCGGCTCGGCTTCACCGTCACCGCCGACGTCGAGGTGC
CCGAAGGACCGCGCACCTGGTGCATGACCCGCAAGCCCGGTGCCTGATGCATCGATGGATCCTAATCAAC
CTCTGGATTACAAAATTTGTGAAAGATTGACTGGTATTCTTAACTATGTTGCTCCTTTTACGCTATGTGG
ATACGCTGCTTTAATGCCTTTGTATCATGCTATTGCTTCCCGTATGGCTTTCATTTTCTCCTCCTTGTAT
AAATCCTGGTTGCTGTCTCTTTATGAGGAGTTGTGGCCCGTTGTCAGGCAACGTGGCGTGGTGTGCACTG
TGTTTGCTGACGCAACCCCCACTGGTTGGGGCATTGCCACCACCTGTCAGCTCCTTTCCGGGACTTTCGC
TTTCCCCCTCCCTATTGCCACGGCGGAACTCATCGCCGCCTGCCTTGCCCGCTGCTGGACAGGGGCTCGG
CTGTTGGGCACTGACAATTCCGTGGTGTTGTCGGGGAAATCATCGTCCTTTCCTTGGCTGCTCGCCTGTG
TTGCCACCTGGATTCTGCGCGGGACGTCCTTCTGCTACGTCCCTTCGGCCCTCAATCCAGCGGACCTTCC
TTCCCGCGGCCTGCTGCCGGCTCTGCGGCCTCTTCCGCGTCTTCGCCTTCGCCCTCAGACGAGTCGGATC
TCCCTTTGGGCCGCCTCCCCGCCTGAGATCCTTTAAGACCAATGACTTACAAGGCAGCTGTAGATCTTAG
CCACTTTTTAAAAGAAAAGGGGGGACTGGAAGGGCTAATTCACTCCCAACGAAGACAAGATCTGCTTTTT
GCTTGTACTGGGTCTCTCTGGTTAGACCAGATCTGAGCCTGGGAGCTCTCTGGCTAACTAGGGAACCCAC
TGCTTAAGCCTCAATAAAGCTTGCCTTGAGTGCTTCAAGTAGTGTGTGCCCGTCTGTTGTGTGACTCTGG
TAACTAGAGATCCCTCAGACCCTTTTAGTCAGTGTGGAAAATCTCTAGCAGTAGTAGTTCATGTCATCTT
ATTATTCAGTATTTATAACTTGCAAAGAAATGAATATCAGAGAGTGAGAGGCCCGGGTTAATTAAGGAAA
GGGCTAGATCATTCTTGAAGACGAAAGGGCCTCGTGATACGCCTATTTTTATAGGTTAATGTCATGATAA
TAATGGTTTCTTAGACGTCAGGTGGCACTTTTCGGGGAAATGTGCGCGGAACCCCTATTTGTTTATTTTT
CTAAATACATTCAAATATGTATCCGCTCATGAGACAATAACCCTGATAAATGCTTCAATAATATTGAAAA
AGGAAGAGTATGAGTATTCAACATTTCCGTGTCGCCCTTATTCCCTTTTTTGCGGCATTTTGCCTTCCTG
TTTTTGCTCACCCAGAAACGCTGGTGAAAGTAAAAGATGCTGAAGATCAGTTGGGTGCACGAGTGGGTTA
CATCGAACTGGATCTCAACAGCGGTAAGATCCTTGAGAGTTTTCGCCCCGAAGAACGTTTTCCAATGATG
AGCACTTTTAAAGTTCTGCTATGTGGCGCGGTATTATCCCGTGTTGACGCCGGGCAAGAGCAACTCGGTC
GCCGCATACACTATTCTCAGAATGACTTGGTTGAGTACTCACCAGTCACAGAAAAGCATCTTACGGATGG
CATGACAGTAAGAGAATTATGCAGTGCTGCCATAACCATGAGTGATAACACTGCGGCCAACTTACTTCTG
ACAACGATCGGAGGACCGAAGGAGCTAACCGCTTTTTTGCACAACATGGGGGATCATGTAACTCGCCTTG
ATCGTTGGGAACCGGAGCTGAATGAAGCCATACCAAACGACGAGCGTGACACCACGATGCCTGTAGCAAT
GGCAACAACGTTGCGCAAACTATTAACTGGCGAACTACTTACTCTAGCTTCCCGGCAACAATTAATAGAC
TGGATGGAGGCGGATAAAGTTGCAGGACCACTTCTGCGCTCGGCCCTTCCGGCTGGCTGGTTTATTGCTG
ATAAATCTGGAGCCGGTGAGCGTGGGTCTCGCGGTATCATTGCAGCACTGGGGCCAGATGGTAAGCCCTC
CCGTATCGTAGTTATCTACACGACGGGGAGTCAGGCAACTATGGATGAACGAAATAGACAGATCGCTGAG
ATAGGTGCCTCACTGATTAAGCATTGGTAACTGTCAGACCAAGTTTACTCATATATACTTTAGATTGATT
TAAAACTTCATTTTTAATTTAAAAGGATCTAGGTGAAGATCCTTTTTGATAATCTCATGACCAAAATCCC
TTAACGTGAGTTTTCGTTCCACTGAGCGTCAGACCCCGTAGAAAAGATCAAAGGATCTTC
